>Addgene plasmid #39816 | EKAR2G_design1_mTFP_wt_Venus_195 | depositor partial sequence | sequence record 50308 | Biosensor
CCATGGCACACCATCACCACCACCACGGGAGCGGGGAGCAGAAACTAATATCAGAGGAGGATCTTGGCTC
AGGTTCAGGATCCGTGAGCAAGGGCGAGGAGACCACAATGGGCGTAATCAAGCCCGACATGAAGATCAAG
CTGAAGATGGAGGGCAACGTGAATGGCCACGCCTTCGTGATCGAGGGCGAGGGCGAGGGCAAGCCCTACG
ACGGCACCAACACCATCAACCTGGAGGTGAAGGAGGGAGCCCCCCTGCCCTTCTCCTACGACATTCTGAC
CACCGCGTTCGCCTACGGCAACAGGGCCTTCACCAAGTACCCCGACGACATCCCCAACTACTTCAAGCAG
TCCTTCCCCGAGGGCTACTCTTGGGAGCGCACCATGACCTTCGAGGACAAGGGCATCGTGAAGGTGAAGT
CCGACATCTCCATGGAGGAGGACTCCTTCATCTACGAGATACACCTCAAGGGCGAGAACTTCCCCCCCAA
CGGCCCCGTGATGCAGAAGAAGACCACCGGCTGGGACGCCTCCACCGAGAGGATGTACGTGCGCGACGGC
GTGCTGAAGGGCGACGTCAAGCACAAGCTGCTGCTGGAGGGCGGCGGCCACCACCGCGTTGACTTCAAGA
CCATCTACAGGGCCAAGAAGGCGGTGAAGCTGCCCGACTATCACTTTGTGGACCACCGCATCGAGATCCT
GAACCACGACAAGGACTACAACAAGGTGACCGTTTACGAGAGCGCCGTGGCCCGCAACTCCACCGACGGC
ATGGACGAGCTGTACAAGTCCGGAATGGCGGACGAGGAGAAGCTGCCGCCCGGCTGGGAGAAGCGCATGA
GCCGCAGCTCAGGCCGAGTGTACTACTTCAACCACATCACTAACGCCAGCCAGTGGGAGCGGCCCAGCGG
CAACAGCAGCAGTGGTGGCAAAAACGGGCAGGGGGAGCCTGCCAGGAAGCTGCGCATTCTGCAGTCGACT
AGGGAGCAAGGGCTTGTGCCCGGGTCTAGAGGCGGAGGTGGTGGAGGAGGTGGAGGTGGTGGAGGTGGAG
GTGGAGGTGGTGGCGGTGGTGGAGGAGGAGGAGCTAGAGGCGGAGGTGGTGGAGGAGGTGGAGGTGGTGG
AGGTGGAGGTGGAGGTGGTGGCGGTGGTGGAGGAGGAGGAGCCAGCGGCGGAGGTGGTGGAGGAGGTGGA
GGTGGTGGAGGTGGAGGTGGAGGTGGTGGCGGTGGTGGAGGAGGAGGAACCGGTGCTGACCAACTGACTG
AAGAGTGGTCGACGGTACAGCGGACCGCGCCTGACGTACCACGTACACCAGTAGGAAAGGCAAAGCTTTC
ATTCCAATTCCCGCGGGCGCGGGACATCGCGGCCGCCATGCTGCTGCCCGACAACCACTACCTGAGCTAC
CAGTCCGCCCTGAGCAAAGACCCCAACGAGAAGCGCGATCACATGGTCCTGCTGGAGTTCGTGACCGCCG
CCGGGATCACTCTCGGCATGGACGAGCTGTACAAGGGTGGCAGCGGTGGCATGGTGAGCAAGGGCGAGGA
GCTGTTCACCGGGGTGGTGCCCATCCTGGTCGAGCTGGACGGCGACGTAAACGGCCACAAGTTCAGCGTG
TCCGGCGAGGGCGAGGGCGATGCCACCTACGGCAAGCTGACCCTGAAGCTGATCTGCACCACCGGCAAGC
TGCCCGTGCCCTGGCCCACCCTCGTGACCACCCTGGGCTACGGCCTGATGTGCTTCGCCCGCTACCCCGA
CCACATGAAGCAGCACGACTTCTTCAAGTCCGCCATGCCCGAAGGCTACGTCCAGGAGCGCACCATCTTC
TTCAAGGACGACGGCAACTACAAGACCCGCGCCGAGGTGAAGTTCGAGGGCGACACCCTGGTGAACCGCA
TCGAGCTGAAGGGCATCGACTTCAAGGAGGACGGCAACATCCTGGGGCACAAGCTGGAGTACAACTACAA
CAGCCACAACGTCTATATCACCGCCGACAAGCAGAAGAACGGCATCAAGGCCAACTTCAAGATCCGCCAC
AACATCGAGGACGGCGGCGTGCAGCTCGCCGACCACTACCAGCAGAACACCCCCATCGGCGACGGCCCCG
TGGGTACCGATATCCTTCAAAAAAAACTTGAAGAACTTGAACTTGACGAATGAGATATCTAATGACTCGA
G
