>Addgene plasmid #39816 | EKAR2G_design1_mTFP_wt_Venus_195 | addgene partial sequence | sequence record 54625 | pTriExUP 5'-GGTTATTGTGCTGTCTCATCA-3'
ATACGACTCACTATAGGGGAATTGTGAGCGGATAACAATTCCCCGGAGTTAATCCGGGACCTTTAATTCA
ACCCAACACAATATATTATAGTTAAATAAGAATTATTATCAAATCATTTGTATATTAATTAAAATACTAT
ACTGTAAATTACATTTTATTTACAATCAAAGGAGATATACCATGGCACACCATCACCACCACCACGGGAG
CGGGGAGCAGAAACTAATATCAGAGGAGGATCTTGGCTCAGGTTCAGGATCCGTGAGCAAGGGCGAGGAG
ACCACAATGGGCGTAATCAAGCCCGACATGAAGATCAAGCTGAAGATGGAGGGCAACGTGAATGGCCACG
CCTTCGTGATCGAGGGCGAGGGCGAGGGCAAGCCCTACGACGGCACCAACACCATCAACCTGGAGGTGAA
GGAGGGAGCCCCCCTGCCCTTCTCCTACGACATTCTGACCACCGCGTTCGCCTACGGCAACAGGGCCTTC
ACCAAGTACCCCGACGACATCCCCAACTACTTCAAGCAGTCCTTCCCCGAGGGCTACTCTTGGGAGCGCA
CCATGACCTTCGAGGACAAGGGCATCGTGAAGGTGAAGTCCGACATCTCCATGGAGGAGGACTCCTTCAT
CTACGAGATACACCTCAAGGGCGAGAACTTCCCCCCCAACGGCCCCGTGATGCAGAAGAAGACCACCGGC
TGGGACGCCTCCACCGAGAGGATGTACGTGCGCGACGGCGTGCTGAAGGGCGACGTCAAGCACAAGCTGC
TGCTGGAGGGCGGCGGCCACCACCGCGTTGACTTCAAGACCATCTACAGGGCCAAGAAGGCGGTGAAGCT
GCCCGACTATCACTTTGTGGACCACCGCATCGAGATCCTGAACCACGACA
