>Addgene plasmid #39816 | EKAR2G_design1_mTFP_wt_Venus_195 | addgene partial sequence | sequence record 54728 | pTriExDOWN 5'-TCGATCTCAGTGGTATTTGTG-3'
CCACCTTCTGATAGGCAGCCTGCACCTGAGGTTAATCACTTAGTGATGGTGATGGTGATGGTGGTGCTCG
AGTCATTAGATATCTCATTCGTCAAGTTCAAGTTCTTCAAGTTTTTTTTGAAGGATATCGGTACCCACGG
GGCCGTCGCCGATGGGGGTGTTCTGCTGGTAGTGGTCGGCGAGCTGCACGCCGCCGTCCTCGATGTTGTG
GCGGATCTTGAAGTTGGCCTTGATGCCGTTCTTCTGCTTGTCGGCGGTGATATAGACGTTGTGGCTGTTG
TAGTTGTACTCCAGCTTGTGCCCCAGGATGTTGCCGTCCTCCTTGAAGTCGATGCCCTTCAGCTCGATGC
GGTTCACCAGGGTGTCGCCCTCGAACTTCACCTCGGCGCGGGTCTTGTAGTTGCCGTCGTCCTTGAAGAA
GATGGTGCGCTCCTGGACGTAGCCTTCGGGCATGGCGGACTTGAAGAAGTCGTGCTGCTTCATGTGGTCG
GGGTAGCGGGCGAAGCACATCAGGCCGTAGCCCAGGGTGGTCACGAGGGTGGGCCAGGGCACGGGCAGCT
TGCCGGTGGTGCAGATCAGCTTCAGGGTCAGCTTGCCGTAGGTGGCATCGCCCTCGCCCTCGCCGGACAC
GCTGAACTTGTGGCCGTTTACGTCGCCGTCCAGCTCGACCAGGATGGGCACCACCCCGGTGAACAGCTCC
TCGCCCTTGCTCACCATGCCACCGCTGCCACCCTTGTACAGCTCGTCCATGCCGAGAGTGATCCCGGCGG
CGGTCACGAACTCCAGCAGGACCATGTGATCGCGCTTCTCGTTGGGGTCTTTGCTCAGGGCGGACTGGTA
GCTCAGGTAGTGGTTGTCGGGCAGCAGCATGGCGGCCGCGATGTCCCGCGCCCGCGGGAATTGGAATGAA
AGCTTTGCCTTTCCTACTGGTGTACGT
