[The description below was written by a language model from this plasmid's Addgene catalogue record.]
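Description:
EKAR2G_design1_mTFP_wt_Venus_195 is a roughly 7 kb expression plasmid built on the Novagen pTriEx4 backbone, a multi-host vector catalogued here for mammalian, bacterial and insect expression. It is propagated in E. coli as a high-copy plasmid under ampicillin selection. No feature table accompanies the record, so the origin of replication and other backbone elements are not itemised, and no selectable marker for eukaryotic cells is listed.

The payload is a synthetic insert of about 2.2 kb encoding an ERK activity reporter, placed between retained PacI and XhoI sites and, according to the record, driven by a CMV promoter. It carries an N-terminal His-Myc tag, which allows affinity purification and immunodetection of the sensor protein. The construct name indicates a second-generation EKAR design ("design1") that pairs wild-type mTFP as the donor fluorophore with a Venus acceptor. The "195" most likely denotes a circular permutant of Venus, although the record does not spell this out.

Part of the plasmid derives from an earlier genetically encoded fluorescent ERK sensor. EKAR-type sensors are single-chain FRET reporters: phosphorylation of an ERK substrate segment promotes its intramolecular binding to a phospho-recognition domain, which changes the distance or orientation between the two fluorophores and hence the FRET signal. The specific sensing module and linkers in this variant are not described.

The construct belongs to a toolkit in which fluorophore variants and sensor topologies were varied to produce more sensitive FRET biosensors. It is intended for live-cell imaging of ERK signalling dynamics in time and space.
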