Addgene plasmid #39816: EKAR2G_design1_mTFP_wt_Venus_195
Depositing lab: Olivier Pertz. Depositing organization: University of Basel. Publication: A Versatile Toolkit to Produce Sensitive FRET Biosensors to Visualize Signaling in Time and Space. Fritz RD, Letzelter M, Reimann A, Martin K, Fusco L, Ritsma L, Ponsioen B, Fluri E, Schulte-Merker S, van Rheenen J, Pertz O. Sci Signal. 2013 Jul 23;6(285):rs12. doi: 10.1126/scisignal.2004135. PubMed 23882122.
Backbone
  Vector backbone: pTriEx4
  Backbone manufacturer: Novagen
  Backbone size w/o insert (bp): 4900
  Total vector size (bp): 7050
  Vector type: Mammalian Expression, Bacterial Expression, Insect Expression
Growth in bacteria
  Bacterial resistance: Ampicillin, 100 μg/mL
  Growth temperature: 37°C
  Growth strain: Top10
  Copy number: High Copy
Gene/Insert
  Gene/Insert name: Erk activity reporter
  Species: Synthetic
  Insert size (bp): 2171
  Promoter: CMV
  Tag / fusion protein: His-Myc (N terminal on insert)
  Cloning method: Restriction Enzyme; 5′ cloning site PacI (not destroyed); 3′ cloning site XhoI (not destroyed)
  Sequencing primers: 5′ ctggttattgtgctgtctc; 3′ tcagtggtatttgtga
Resource information
  A portion of this plasmid was derived from a plasmid made by: Karel Svoboda, Janelia Farm Research Campus, Howard Hughes Medical Institute, Ashburn
Terms and licenses: Academic/Nonprofit Terms; Industry Terms: Not Available to Industry
Depositor comments: A genetically encoded fluorescent sensor of ERK activity. 2008. PNAS 205(49)
How to cite: EKAR2G_design1_mTFP_wt_Venus_195 was a gift from Olivier Pertz (Addgene plasmid # 39816 ; http://n2t.net/addgene:39816 ; RRID:Addgene_39816)
